Addgene plasmid #89135: pSG5-SUV39H2-FL
Purpose: mammalian expression of full-length 410 amino acid SUV39H2 histone methyltransferase from pSG5, includes 5' and 3' noncoding regions
Depositing lab: Elizabeth Wilson. Depositing organization: University of North Carolina at Chapel Hill. Publication: Androgen receptor regulation by histone methyltransferase Suppressor of variegation 3-9 homolog 2 and Melanoma antigen-A11. Askew EB, Bai S, Parris AB, Minges JT, Wilson EM. Mol Cell Endocrinol. 2017 Mar 5;443:42-51. doi: 10.1016/j.mce.2016.12.028. Epub 2016 Dec 29. PubMed 28042025.
Backbone
  Vector backbone: pSG5
  Vector type: Mammalian Expression
Growth in bacteria
  Bacterial resistance: Ampicillin, 100 μg/mL
  Growth temperature: 37°C
  Growth strain: DH5alpha
  Copy number: High Copy
Gene/Insert
  Gene/Insert name: SUV39H2
  Species: H. sapiens (human)
  Insert size (bp): 3093
  Entrez Gene: SUV39H2 (a.k.a. KMT1B)
  Promoter: SV40
  Cloning method: Restriction Enzyme; 5′ cloning site BamHI (not destroyed); 3′ cloning site BglII (not destroyed)
  Sequencing primers: 5′ T7; 3′ SV40pA-R
Terms and licenses: Academic/Nonprofit Terms; Industry Terms: Not Available to Industry
How to cite: pSG5-SUV39H2-FL was a gift from Elizabeth Wilson (Addgene plasmid # 89135 ; http://n2t.net/addgene:89135 ; RRID:Addgene_89135)
