[The description below was written by a language model from this plasmid's Addgene catalogue record and pLannotate feature annotations shown in this document.]
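Description:
pSG5-SUV39H2-FL is a mammalian expression plasmid built on the pSG5 backbone that carries a human SUV39H2 (KMT1B) cDNA encoding the full-length 410 amino acid histone methyltransferase. The roughly 3.1 kb insert was cloned between BamHI and BglII sites, both retained, and includes native 5' and 3' noncoding sequence in addition to the coding region. In bacteria the 7.35 kb plasmid replicates from a high-copy ColE1/pUC-type origin and is selected with ampicillin through the β-lactamase gene. An f1 origin is also present, allowing single-stranded DNA production, along with small remnants of lacZα, rop and bom from ancestral vectors.

Transcription in mammalian cells is driven by the SV40 enhancer and early promoter, followed by a rabbit β-globin intron that promotes splicing and efficient mRNA expression, and it terminates at an SV40 polyadenylation signal. A T7 promoter sits just upstream of the insert, which permits in vitro transcription and serves as a sequencing primer site. The insert is flanked by attB1 and attB2 sequences, suggesting the cDNA came from a Gateway-type clone, though the record does not state this. The automated annotation marks only part of the SUV39H2 coding sequence as a fragment match. It also flags a short reverse-strand hit to C9orf85 within the 3' region, which probably reflects sequence similarity in the untranslated region rather than an intended payload. No epitope tag or reporter is annotated.

SUV39H2 trimethylates histone H3 lysine 9, a mark associated with heterochromatin and transcriptional repression. The associated publication concerns regulation of the androgen receptor by SUV39H2 and melanoma antigen-A11, so the plasmid is suited to transient overexpression of the untagged enzyme in cultured mammalian cells.
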