Features (pLannotate 1.2.2; 16 found; start..end, strand, type, name):
    250..822     +  intron         β-globin intron: intron from rabbit β-globin gene
    877..895     +  promoter       T7 promoter: promoter for bacteriophage T7 RNA polymerase
    916..940     +  protein_bind   attB1: mutant version of attB; recombination site for the Gateway® BP reaction BP Clonase™
    940..958     -  CDS            lacZα (fragment): LacZα fragment of β-galactosidase; lacZ fragment
   1239..2291    +  CDS            SUV39H2 (fragment): SUV92_HUMAN - Also known as KMT1B. Experimental evidence at protein level: Swiss-Prot protein existence level 1. Histone methyltransferase that specifically trimethylates 'Lys-9' of histone H3 using monomethylated H3 'Lys-9' as substrate. H3 'Lys-9' trimethylation represents a specific tag for epigenetic transcriptional repression by recruiting HP1 (CBX1, CBX3 and/or CBX5) proteins to methylated histones. Mainly functions in heterochromatin regions, thereby playing a central role in the establishment of constitutive heterochromatin at pericentric and telomere regions. H3 'Lys-9' trimethylation
   3879..4079    -  CDS            C9orf85 (fragment): CI085_HUMAN - Experimental evidence at protein level: Swiss-Prot protein existence level 1. From Homo sapiens (Human).
   4172..4196    -  protein_bind   attB2: mutant version of attB; recombination site for the Gateway® BP reaction BP Clonase™
   4214..4335    +  polyA_signal   SV40 poly(A) signal: SV40 polyadenylation signal
   4540..5128    -  rep_origin     ori: high-copy-number ColE1/pMB1/pBR322/pUC origin of replication
   5299..6159    -  CDS            AmpR: β-lactamase; bla; confers resistance to ampicillin, carbenicillin, and related antibiotics
   6160..6264    -  promoter       AmpR promoter: bla
   6359..6394    +  CDS            rop (fragment): Rop protein, which maintains plasmids at low copy number; rop
   6496..6595    +  misc_feature   bom (fragment): basis of mobility region from pBR322
   6623..7051    -  rep_origin     f1 ori (sequence partly withheld): f1 bacteriophage origin of replication; arrow indicates direction of (+) strand synthesis
   7055..7212    -  CDS            lacZα (fragment): LacZα fragment of β-galactosidase; lacZ fragment
   7222..219     +  promoter       SV40 promoter (across the origin): SV40 enhancer and early promoter
>Addgene plasmid #89135 | pSG5-SUV39H2-FL | addgene full sequence | sequence record 176081 | Addgene NGS Result
GCAGGCAGAAGTATGCAAAGCATGCATCTCAATTAGTCAGCAACCATAGTCCCGCCCCTAACTCCGCCCA
TCCCGCCCCTAACTCCGCCCAGTTCCGCCCATTCTCCGCCCCATGGCTGACTAATTTTTTTTATTTATGC
AGAGGCCGAGGCCGCCTCGGCCTCTGAGCTATTCCAGAAGTAGTGAAGAGGCTTTTTTGGAGGCCTAGGC
TTTTGCAAAAAGCTCCGGATCGATCCTGAGAACTTCAGGGTGAGTTTGGGGACCCTTGATTGTTCTTTCT
TTTTCGCTATTGTAAAATTCATGTTATATGGAGGGGGCAAAGTTTTCAGGGTGTTGTTTAGAATGGGAAG
ATGTCCCTTGTATCACCATGGACCCTCATGATAATTTTGTTTCTTTCACTTTCTACTCTGTTGACAACCA
TTGTCTCCTCTTATTTTCTTTTCATTTTCTGTAACTTTTTCGTTAAACTTTAGCTTGCATTTGTAACGAA
TTTTTAAATTCACTTTTGTTTATTTGTCAGATTGTAAGTACTTTCTCTAATCACTTTTTTTTCAAGGCAA
TCAGGGTATATTATATTGTACTTCAGCACAGTTTTAGAGAACAATTGTTATAATTAAATGATAAGGTAGA
ATATTTCTGCATATAAATTCTGGCTGGCGTGGAAATATTCTTATTGGTAGAAACAACTACATCCTGGTCA
TCATCCTGCCTTTCTCTTTATGGTTACAATGATATACACTGTTTGAGATGAGGATAAAATACTCTGAGTC
CAAACCGGGCCCCTCTGCTAACCATGTTCATGCCTTCTTCTTTTTCCTACAGCTCCTGGGCAACGTGCTG
GTTATTGTGCTGTCTCATCATTTTGGCAAAGAATTGTAATACGACTCACTATAGGGCGAATTCGGATCCA
GATCCACAAGTTTGTACAAAAAAGCAGGCTTGTAAAACGACGGCCAGTAACTATAACGGTCCTAAGGTAG
CGAGGCCTGGGTGGCGAATTCGGCACGAGGCGGGGCCGAGGCGCGAGGAGGTGAGGCTGGAGCGCGGCCC
CCTCGCCTTCCCTGTTCCCAGGCAAGCTCCCAAGGCCCGGGCGGCGGGGCCGTCCCGCGGGCCAGCCAGA
TGGCGACGTGGCGGTTCCCCGCCCGCCGCGACCCCAACTCCGGGACGCACGCTGCGGACGCCTATCCTCC
CCCAGGCCGCTGACCCGCCTCCCTGCCCGGCCGGCTCCCGCCGCGGAGGATATGGAATATTATCTTGTAA
AATGGAAAGGATGGCCAGATTCTACAAATACTTGGGAACCTTTGCAAAATCTGAAGTGCCCGTTACTGCT
TCAGCAATTCTCTAATGACAAGCATAATTATTTATCTCAGGTAAAGAAAGGCAAAGCAATAACTCCAAAA
GACAATAACAAAACTTTGAAACCTGCCATTGCTGAGTACATTGTGAAGAAGGCTAAACAAAGGATAGCTC
TGCAGAGATGGCAAGATGAACTCAACAGAAGAAAGAATCATAAAGGAATGATATTTGTTGAAAATACTGT
TGATTTAGAGGGCCCACCTTCAGACTTCTATTACATTAACGAATACAAACCAGCTCCTGGAATCAGCTTA
GTCAATGAAGCTACCTTTGGTTGTTCATGCACAGATTGCTTCTTTCAAAAATGTTGTCCTGCTGAAGCTG
GAGTTCTTTTGGCTTATAATAAAAACCAACAAATTAAAATCCCACCTGGTACTCCCATCTATGAATGCAA
CTCAAGGTGTCAGTGTGGTCCTGATTGTCCCAATAGGATTGTACAAAAAGGCACACAGTATTCGCTTTGC
ATCTTTCGAACTAGCAATGGACGTGGCTGGGGTGTAAAGACCCTTGTGAAGATTAAAAGAATGAGTTTTG
TCATGGAATATGTTGGAGAGGTAATCACAAGTGAAGAAGCTGAAAGACGAGGACAGTTCTATGACAACAA
GGGAATCACGTATCTCTTTGATCTGGACTATGAGTCTGATGAATTCACAGTGGATGCGGCTCGATACGGC
AATGTGTCTCATTTTGTGAATCACAGCTGTGACCCAAATCTTCAGGTGTTCAATGTTTTCATTGATAACC
TCGATACTCGTCTTCCCCGAATAGCATTGTTTTCCACAAGAACCATAAATGCTGGAGAAGAGCTGACTTT
TGATTATCAAATGAAAGGTTCTGGAGATATATCTTCAGATTCTATTGACCACAGCCCAGCCAAAAAGAGG
GTCAGAACAGTATGTAAATGTGGAGCTGTGACTTGCAGAGGTTACCTCAACTGAACTTTTTCAGGAAATA
GAGCTGATGATTATAATATTTTTTTCCTAATGTTAACATTTTTAAAAATACATATTTGGGACTCTTATTA
TCAAGGTTCTACCTATGTTAATTTACAATTCATGTTTCAAGACATTTGCCAAATGTATTACCGATGCCTC
TGAAAAGGGGGTCACTGGGTCTCATAGACTGATATGAAGTCGACATATTTATAGTGCTTAGAGACCAAAC
TAATGGAAGGCAGACTATTTACAGCTTAGTATATGTGTACTTAAGTCTATGTGAACAGAGAAATGCCTCC
CGTAGTGTTTGAAAGCGTTAAGCTGATAATGTAATTAACAACTGCTGAGAGATCAAAGATTCAACTTGCC
ATACACCTCAAATTCGGAGAAACAGTTAATTTGGGCAAATCTACAGTTCTGTTTTTGCTACTCTATTGTC
ATTCCTGTTTAATACTCACTGTACTTGTATTTGAGACAAATAGGTGATACTGAATTTTATACTGTTTTCT
ACTTTTCCATTAAAACATTGGCACCTCAATGATAAAGAAATTTAAGGTATAAAATTAAATGTAAAAATTA
ATTTCAGCTTCATTTCGTATTTCGAAGCAATCTAGACTGTTGTGATGAGTGTATGTCTGAACCTGTAATT
CTTAAAAGACTTCTTAATCTTCTAGAAGAAAAATCTCCGAAGAGCTCTCTCTAGAAGTCCAAAATGGCTA
GCCATTATGCTTCTTTGAAAGGACATGATAATGGGACCAGGATGGTTTTTTGGAGTACCAAGCAAGGGGA
ATGGAGCACTTTAAGGGCGCCTGTTAGTAACATGAATTGGAAATCTGTGTCGAGTACCTCTGATCTAAAC
GGTAAAACAAGCTGCCTGGAGAGCAGCTGTACCTAACAATACTGTAATGTACATTAACATTACAGCCTCT
CAATTTCAGGCAGGTGTAACAGTTCCTTTCCACCAGATTTAATATTTTTATACTTCCTGCAGGTTCTTCT
TAAAAAGTAATCTATATTTTTGAACTGATACTTGTTTTATACATAAATTTTTTTTAGATGTGATAAAGCT
AAACTTGGCCAAAGTGTGTGCCTGAATTATTAGACCTTTTTATTAGTCAACCTACGAAGACTAAAATAGA
ATATATTAGTTTTCAAGGGAGTGGGAGGCTTCCAACATAGTATTGAATCTCAGGAAAAACTATTCTTTCA
TGTCTGATTCTGAGATTTCTAATTGTGTTGTGAAAATGATAAATGCAGCAAATCTAGCTTTCAGTATTCC
TAATTTTTACCTAAGCTCATTGCTCCAGGCTTTGATTACCTAAAATAAGCTTGGATAAAATTGAACCAAC
TTCAAGAATGCAGCACTTCTTAATCTTTAGCTCTTTCTTGGGAGAAGCTAGACTTTATTCATTATATTGC
TATGACAACTTCACTCTTTCATAATATATAGGATAAATTGTTTACATGATTGGACCCTCAGATTCTGTTA
ACCAAAATTGCAGAATGGGGGGCCAGGCCTGTGTGGTGGCTCACACCTGTGATCCCAGCACTTTGGGAGG
CTGAGGTAGGAGGATCACGTGAGGTCGGGAGTTCAAGACCAGCCTGGCCATCATGGTGAAACCCTGTCTC
TACTGAAAATACAAAAATTAGCCGGGCGTGGTGGCACACGCCTGTAGTCCCAGCTACTCAGGAGGCTGAG
GCAGGAGAATCACTTGAATTCAGGAGGCGGAGGTTGCAGTGAGCCAAGATCATACCACTGCACTGCAGCC
TGAGTGACACAGTAAGACTGTCTCCAAAAAAAAAAAAAAAAAACTCGAGGCATCTATGTCGGGTGCGGAG
AAAGAGGTAATGAAATGGCACATGGTCATAGCTGTTTCCTGACCCAGCTTTCTTGTACAAAGTGGTAGAT
CTTATTAAAGCAGAACTTGTTTATTGCAGCTTATAATGGTTACAAATAAAGCAATAGCATCACAAATTTC
ACAAATAAAGCATTTTTTTCACTGCATTCTAGTTGTGGTTTGTCCAAACTCATCAATGTATCTTATCATG
TCTGGTCGACTCTAGACTCTTCCGCTTCCTCGCTCACTGACTCGCTGCGCTCGGTCGTTCGGCTGCGGCG
AGCGGTATCAGCTCACTCAAAGGCGGTAATACGGTTATCCACAGAATCAGGGGATAACGCAGGAAAGAAC
ATGTGAGCAAAAGGCCAGCAAAAGGCCAGGAACCGTAAAAAGGCCGCGTTGCTGGCGTTTTTCCATAGGC
TCCGCCCCCCTGACGAGCATCACAAAAATCGACGCTCAAGTCAGAGGTGGCGAAACCCGACAGGACTATA
AAGATACCAGGCGTTTCCCCCTGGAAGCTCCCTCGTGCGCTCTCCTGTTCCGACCCTGCCGCTTACCGGA
TACCTGTCCGCCTTTCTCCCTTCGGGAAGCGTGGCGCTTTCTCATAGCTCACGCTGTAGGTATCTCAGTT
CGGTGTAGGTCGTTCGCTCCAAGCTGGGCTGTGTGCACGAACCCCCCGTTCAGCCCGACCGCTGCGCCTT
ATCCGGTAACTATCGTCTTGAGTCCAACCCGGTAAGACACGACTTATCGCCACTGGCAGCAGCCACTGGT
AACAGGATTAGCAGAGCGAGGTATGTAGGCGGTGCTACAGAGTTCTTGAAGTGGTGGCCTAACTACGGCT
ACACTAGAAGAACAGTATTTGGTATCTGCGCTCTGCTGAAGCCAGTTACCTTCGGAAAAAGAGTTGGTAG
CTCTTGATCCGGCAAACAAACCACCGCTGGTAGCGGTGGTTTTTTTGTTTGCAAGCAGCAGATTACGCGC
AGAAAAAAAGGATCTCAAGAAGATCCTTTGATCTTTTCTACGGGGTCTGACGCTCAGTGGAACGAAAACT
CACGTTAAGGGATTTTGGTCATGAGATTATCAAAAAGGATCTTCACCTAGATCCTTTTAAATTAAAAATG
AAGTTTTAAATCAATCTAAAGTATATATGAGTAAACTTGGTCTGACAGTTACCAATGCTTAATCAGTGAG
GCACCTATCTCAGCGATCTGTCTATTTCGTTCATCCATAGTTGCCTGACTCCCCGTCGTGTAGATAACTA
CGATACGGGAGGGCTTACCATCTGGCCCCAGTGCTGCAATGATACCGCGAGACCCACGCTCACCGGCTCC
AGATTTATCAGCAATAAACCAGCCAGCCGGAAGGGCCGAGCGCAGAAGTGGTCCTGCAACTTTATCCGCC
TCCATCCAGTCTATTAATTGTTGCCGGGAAGCTAGAGTAAGTAGTTCGCCAGTTAATAGTTTGCGCAACG
TTGTTGCCATTGCTACAGGCATCGTGGTGTCACGCTCGTCGTTTGGTATGGCTTCATTCAGCTCCGGTTC
CCAACGATCAAGGCGAGTTACATGATCCCCCATGTTGTGCAAAAAAGCGGTTAGCTCCTTCGGTCCTCCG
ATCGTTGTCAGAAGTAAGTTGGCCGCAGTGTTATCACTCATGGTTATGGCAGCACTGCATAATTCTCTTA
CTGTCATGCCATCCGTAAGATGCTTTTCTGTGACTGGTGAGTACTCAACCAAGTCATTCTGAGAATAGTG
TATGCGGCGACCGAGTTGCTCTTGCCCGGCGTCAATACGGGATAATACCGCGCCACATAGCAGAACTTTA
AAAGTGCTCATCATTGGAAAACGTTCTTCGGGGCGAAAACTCTCAAGGATCTTACCGCTGTTGAGATCCA
GTTCGATGTAACCCACTCGTGCACCCAACTGATCTTCAGCATCTTTTACTTTCACCAGCGTTTCTGGGTG
AGCAAAAACAGGAAGGCAAAATGCCGCAAAAAAGGGAATAAGGGCGACACGGAAATGTTGAATACTCATA
CTCTTCCTTTTTCAATATTATTGAAGCATTTATCAGGGTTATTGTCTCATGAGCGGATACATATTTGAAT
GTATTTAGAAAAATAAACAAATAGGGGTTCCGCGCACATTTCCCCGAAAAGTGCCACCTGACGTCTAAGA
AACCATTATTATCATGACATTAACCTATAAAAATAGGCGTATCACGAGGCCCTTTCGTCTCGCGCGTTTC
GGTGATGACGGTGAAAACCTCTGACACATGCAGCTCCCGGAGACGGTCACAGCTTGTCTGTAAGCGGATG
CCGGGAGCAGACAAGCCCGTCAGGGCGCGTCAGCGGGTGTTGGCGGGTGTCGGGGCTGGCTTAACTATGC
GGCATCAGAGCAGATTGTACTGAGAGTGCACCATATGCGGTGTGAAATACCGCACAGATGCGTAAGGAGA
AAATACCGCATCAGGAAATTGTAATCGTTAATATTTTGTTAAAATTCGCGTTAAATTTTTGTTAAATCAG
CTCATTTTTTAACCAATAGGCCGAAATCGGCAAAATCCCTTATAAATCAAAAGAATAGACCGAGATAGGG
T
[37 nt withheld, positions 6722-6758]
AAAGAACGTGGACTCCAACGTCAAAGG
[49 nt withheld, positions 6786-6834]
T
[91 nt withheld, positions 6836-6926]
G
[124 nt withheld, positions 6928-7051]
CCATTCGCCATTCAGGCTGCGCAACTGTTGGGAAGGGCGATCGGTGCGGGCCTCTTCGCTATTACGCCAG
CTGGCGAAAGGGGGATGTGCTGCAAGGCGATTAAGTTGGGTAACGCCAGGGTTTTCCCAGTCACGACGTT
GTAAAACGACGGCCAGTGAATTGTCGACTTCTGAGGCGGAAAGAACCAGCTGTGGAATGTGTGTCAGTTA
GGGTGTGGAAAGTCCCCAGGCTCCCCAGCAGGCAGAAGTATGCAAAGCATGCATCTCAATTAGTCAGCAA
GGAAAGTCCCCAGGCTCCCCA
